>Addgene plasmid #185024 | pRAR017-L31-sfGFP | addgene full sequence | sequence record 363324 | Addgene NGS Result
GGCTTTACACTTTATGCTTCCGGCTGAATTCTAAAGATCTCGGCAAGGCATGAAACAGCACATCGCCAAT
CGGATGATGATAGTAATCTGCCGCCCATAGCAGCAATCGCCAGACGGAGTGAGTAAACACCGGCTCACTA
TCCAGCACTTCGACTACCGCTTTTAGCTCATTGAGCGGCAGTTCGCTGGCATCGCTAACTGATACCACAA
TCCCGATGCGCTCCTGCTGTTTGCCAAACGGCACGCGCACGCGACACCCAGCTTTAACCGTCATGCCTTC
TGGCAGCAGATAGTCAAAGGTACGAGGAAGCGGAACGGGCAAGGCAACGTGGGCAACGGGCATAGCATCA
TCCTGACTTGAAATTCGGTGGGTTAGTATACACATTGCCGTAGAAGAGTGCGGATCAGTTTGCATACGCT
GGTTAATTTCTGTATGATTTCGCGCCTTCGTACGAAATGATCGTATTGAAGCTATACTTTTAACATCGCG
TGGTGTCTGGCGTTAGGGCTGGAAGAGCGACGCGGCCTTAAACCGAGGTTTTCCCATGAAAAAAGATATT
CACCCGAAATACGAAGAAATTACTGCTAGCTGCTCTTGCGGTAACGTAATGAAAATCCGCTCCACCGTTG
GTCATGGTGGTGGTGGTATGAGCAAAGGAGAAGAACTTTTCACTGGAGTTGTCCCAATTCTTGTTGAATT
AGATGGTGATGTTAATGGGCACAAATTTTCTGTCCGTGGAGAGGGTGAAGGTGATGCTACAAACGGAAAA
CTCACCCTTAAATTTATTTGCACTACTGGAAAACTACCTGTTCCGTGGCCAACACTTGTCACTACTCTGA
CCTATGGTGTTCAATGCTTTTCCCGTTATCCGGATCACATGAAACGGCATGACTTTTTCAAGAGTGCCAT
GCCCGAAGGTTATGTACAGGAACGCACTATATCTTTCAAAGATGACGGGACCTACAAGACGCGTGCTGAA
GTCAAGTTTGAAGGTGATACCCTTGTTAATCGTATCGAGTTAAAGGGTATTGATTTTAAAGAAGATGGAA
ACATTCTTGGACACAAACTCGAGTACAACTTTAACTCACACAATGTATACATCACGGCAGACAAACAAAA
GAATGGAATCAAAGCTAACTTCAAAATTCGCCACAACGTTGAAGATGGTTCCGTTCAACTAGCAGACCAT
TATCAACAAAATACTCCAATTGGCGATGGCCCTGTCCTTTTACCAGACAACCATTACCTGTCGACACAAT
CTGTCCTTTCGAAAGATCCCAACGAAAAGCGTGACCACATGGTCCTTCTTGAGTTTGTAACTGCTGCTGG
GATTACACATGGCATGGATGAGCTCTACAAATAAGGATCTGAAGCTTGGGCCCGAACAAAAACTCATCTC
AGAAGAGGATCTGAATAGCGCCGTCGACCATCATCATCATCATCATTGAGTTTAAACGGTCTCCAGCTTG
GCTGTTTTGGCGGATGAGAGAAGATTTTCAGCCTGATACAGATTAAATCAGAACGCAGAAGCGGTCTGAT
AAAACAGAATTTGCCTGGCGGCAGTAGCGCGGTGGTCCCACCTGACCCCATGCCGAACTCAGAAGTGAAA
CGCCGTAGCGCCGATGGTAGTGTGGGGTCTCCCCATGCGAGAGTAGGGAACTGCCAGGCATCAAATAAAA
CGAAAGGCTCAGTCGAAAGACTGGGCCTTTCGTTTTATCTGTTGTTTGTCGGTGAACTGGATCCTTACTC
GAGTCTAGACTGCAGTTGATCGGGCACGTAAGAGGTTCCAACTTTCACCATAATGAAATAAGATCACTAC
CGGGCGTATTTTTTGAGTTATCGAGATTTTCAGGAGCTAAGGAAGCTAAAATGGAGAAAAAAATCACTGG
ATATACCACCGTTGATATATCCCAATGGCATCGTAAAGAACATTTTGAGGCATTTCAGTCAGTTGCTCAA
TGTACCTATAACCAGACCGTTCAGCTGGATATTACGGCCTTTTTAAAGACCGTAAAGAAAAATAAGCACA
AGTTTTATCCGGCCTTTATTCACATTCTTGCCCGCCTGATGAATGCTCATCCGGAATTTCGTATGGCAAT
GAAAGACGGTGAGCTGGTGATATGGGATAGTGTTAACCCTTGTTACACCGTTTTCCATGAGCAAACTGAA
ACGTTTTCATCGCTCTGGAGTGAATACCACGACGATTTCCGGCAGTTTCTACACATATATTCGCAAGATG
TGGCGTGTTACGGTGAAAACCTGGCCTATTTCCCTAAAGGGTTTATTGAGAATATGTTTTTCGTCTCAGC
CAATCCCTGGGTGAGTTTCACCAGTTTTGATTTAAACGTGGCCAATATGGACAACTTCTTCGCCCCCGTT
TTCACCATGGGCAAATATTATACGCAAGGCGACAAGGTGCTGATGCCGCTGGCGATTCAGGTTCATCATG
CCGTTTGTGATGGCTTCCATGTCGGCAGAATGCTTAATGAATTACAACAGTACTGCGATGAGTGGCAGGG
CGGGGCGTAATTTGATATCGAGCTCGCTTGGACTCCTGTTGATAGATCCAGTAATGACCTAAGAACTCCA
TCTGGATTTGTTCAGAACGCTCGGTTGCCGCCGGGCGTTTTTTATTGGTGAGAATCCAAGCCTCCGATCA
ACGTCTCATTTTCGCCAAAAGTTGGCCCAGGGCTTCCCGGTATCAACAGGGACACCAGGATTTATTTATT
CTGCGAAGTGATCTTCCGTCACAGGTATTTATTCGGCGCAAAGTGCGTCGGGTGATGCTGCCAACTTACT
GATTTAGTGTATGATGGTGTTTTTGAGGTGCTCCAGTGGCTTCTGTTTCTATCAGCTGTCCCTCCTGTTC
AGCTACTGACGGGGTGGTGCGTAACGGCAAAAGCACCGCCGGACATCAGCGCTAGCGGAGTGTATACTGG
CTTACTATGTTGGCACTGATGAGGGTGTCAGTGAAGTGCTTCATGTGGCAGGAGAAAAAAGGCTGCACCG
GTGCGTCAGCAGAATATGTGATACAGGATATATTCCGCTTCCTCGCTCACTGACTCGCTACGCTCGGTCG
TTCGACTGCGGCGAGCGGAAATGGCTTACGAACGGGGCGGAGATTTCCTGGAAGATGCCAGGAAGATACT
TAACAGGGAAGTGAGAGGGCCGCGGCAAAGCCGTTTTTCCATAGGCTCCGCCCCCCTGACAAGCATCACG
AAATCTGACGCTCAAATCAGTGGTGGCGAAACCCGACAGGACTATAAAGATACCAGGCGTTTCCCCCTGG
CGGCTCCCTCGTGCGCTCTCCTGTTCCTGCCTTTCGGTTTACCGGTGTCATTCCGCTGTTATGGCCGCGT
TTGTCTCATTCCACGCCTGACACTCAGTTCCGGGTAGGCAGTTCGCTCCAAGCTGGACTGTATGCACGAA
CCCCCCGTTCAGTCCGACCGCTGCGCCTTATCCGGTAACTATCGTCTTGAGTCCAACCCGGAAAGACATG
CAAAAGCACCACTGGCAGCAGCCACTGGTAATTGATTTAGAGGAGTTAGTCTTGAAGTCATGCGCCGGTT
AAGGCTAAACTGAAAGGACAAGTTTTGGTGACTGCGCTCCTCCAAGCCAGTTACCTCGGTTCAAAGAGTT
GGTAGCTCAGAGAACCTTCGAAAAACCGCCCTGCAAGGCGGTTTTTTCGTTTTCAGAGCAAGAGATTACG
CGCAGACCAAAACGATCTCAAGAAGATCATCTTATTAATCAGATAAAATATTTCTAGATTTCAGTGCAAT
TTATCTCTTCAAATGTAGCACCTGAAGTCAGCCCCATACGATATAAGTTGTAATTCTCATGTTTGACAGC
TTATCATCGATAAGCTTCCGATGGCGCGCCGAGA
Features (pLannotate 1.2.2; 15 found; start..end, strand, type, name):
      4..25      +  promoter       lac UV5 promoter (fragment): E. coli lac promoter with an "up" mutation
     41..343     -  CDS            priA (fragment): PRIA_ECOLI - Experimental evidence at protein level: Swiss-Prot protein existence level 1. Involved in the restart of stalled replication forks. Recognizes and binds the arrested nascent DNA chain at stalled replication forks. It can open the DNA duplex, via its helicase activity, and promote assembly of the primosome and loading of the major replicative helicase DnaB onto DNA. Is also involved in initiation of normal DNA replication in various plasmids and phages. Binds to branched DNA structures that resemble D-loops or to the primosome assembly site (PAS). Binds to DNA in two distinct modes
    486..538     +  ncRNA          L31-Gammaproteobacteria: Accession: RF03157 - L31-Gammaproteobacteria ribosomal protein leader
    546..635     +  CDS            rpmE (fragment): RL31_ECOLI - Experimental evidence at protein level: Swiss-Prot protein existence level 1. Binds the 23S rRNA. From Escherichia coli (strain K12).
    648..1361    +  CDS            Superfolder GFP: Superfolder GFP is a basic (constitutively fluorescent) green fluorescent protein published in 2005, derived from Aequorea victoria. It is reported to be a very rapidly-maturing weak dimer.
   1429..1446    +  CDS            capTEV™ (fragment): composite tag for in vivo biotinylation, TEV protease cleavage, and 6xHis tagging
   1553..1668    +  ncRNA          5S rRNA: Accession: RF00001 - 5S ribosomal RNA
   1672..1718    +  terminator     rrnB T1 terminator: transcription terminator T1 from the E. coli rrnB gene
   1773..1870    +  promoter       cat promoter: promoter of the E. coli cat gene encoding chloramphenicol acetyltransferase
   1871..2530    +  CDS            CmR: chloramphenicol acetyltransferase; cat; confers resistance to chloramphenicol
   2601..2635    +  terminator     lambda t0 terminator: minimal transcription terminator from phage lambda (Scholtissek and Grosse, 1987)
   2781..2924    +  mobile_element IS1 (fragment): prokaryotic transposable element IS1
   3043..3098    -  rep_origin     RSF ori (fragment): Plasmids containing the RSF 1030 origin of replication can be propagated in E. coli cells that contain additional plasmids with compatible origins.
   3186..3731    -  rep_origin     p15A ori: Plasmids containing the medium-copy-number p15A origin of replication can be propagated in E. coli cells that contain a second plasmid with the ColE1 origin.
   3843..3867    +  promoter       tet promoter (fragment): E. coli promoter for tetracycline efflux protein gene
