[The description below was written by a language model from this plasmid's Addgene catalogue record and pLannotate feature annotations shown in this document.]
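Description:
pRAR017-L31-sfGFP is a 3,884 nt bacterial expression plasmid built on a pACYC-type backbone carrying the p15A origin of replication and a chloramphenicol acetyltransferase gene (CmR) driven by its own cat promoter and followed by a lambda t0 terminator. The p15A origin is generally regarded as medium copy and is compatible with ColE1-type plasmids, although the catalogue entry lists the plasmid as high copy. The feature table also picks up short fragments of IS1, an RSF origin, and the lac UV5 and tet promoters. These look like backbone remnants or partial matches rather than functional parts of the design.

The payload is a translational reporter fusion for the E. coli MG1655 ribosomal protein L31 gene (rpmE), assembled by Gibson cloning. It comprises about 400 nt of the native l31 promoter region, the l31 5'UTR, and only the first 90 nt of the rpmE coding sequence. This is joined through a glycine linker to superfolder GFP and terminated by the rrnB terminator region (5S rRNA segment and T1 terminator). The annotated priA fragment on the opposite strand falls within the upstream promoter region and presumably reflects neighbouring chromosomal sequence carried along with it. The 5'UTR is recognised as the gammaproteobacterial L31 ribosomal protein leader, an RNA element associated with autoregulation of ribosomal protein expression. A short match to a His-tag-containing composite tag lies downstream of sfGFP, but the record does not say whether it is translated.

Because transcription and translation initiation both depend on native l31 sequences, sfGFP fluorescence reports regulation acting at the promoter, leader and early coding region. The associated study examined how Zur and zinc raise L31 expression through RNA-mediated repression involving the paralogue L31p.
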