Addgene plasmid #185024: pRAR017-L31-sfGFP
Purpose: 400 nt l31 promoter region, l31 5'UTR, 90 nt of l31 coding region, glycine linker, sfGFP, trrnB
Depositing lab: Julius Lucks. Depositing organization: Northwestern University. Publication: Zur and zinc increase expression of E. coli ribosomal protein L31 through RNA-mediated repression of the repressor L31p. Rasmussen RA, Wang S, Camarillo JM, Sosnowski V, Cho BK, Goo YA, Lucks JB, O'Halloran TV. Nucleic Acids Res. 2022 Dec 9;50(22):12739-12753. doi: 10.1093/nar/gkac1086. PubMed 36533433.
Backbone
  Vector backbone: p15A oripACYC
  Vector type: Bacterial Expression
Growth in bacteria
  Bacterial resistance: Chloramphenicol, 25 μg/mL
  Growth temperature: 37°C
  Growth strain: DH5alpha
  Copy number: High Copy
Gene/Insert
  Gene/Insert name: L31-sfGFP (alt name: rpmE-sfGFP)
  Species: E. coli MG1655
  Mutation: Only first 90 nt of rpmE coding present
  Cloning method: Gibson Cloning
Terms and licenses: Academic/Nonprofit Terms; Industry Terms: Not Available to Industry
How to cite: pRAR017-L31-sfGFP was a gift from Julius Lucks (Addgene plasmid # 185024 ; http://n2t.net/addgene:185024 ; RRID:Addgene_185024)
